Addgene plasmid #177985: hLRP1-pEZT-BM
Purpose: Expression the full-length ectodomain of human LRP1 [residue 1-4414] in mammalian cells
Depositing lab: Lora Hooper. Depositing organization: University of Texas Southwestern Medical Center. Publication: Serum amyloid A delivers retinol to intestinal myeloid cells to promote adaptive immunity. Bang YJ, Hu Z, Li Y, Gattu S, Ruhn KA, Raj P, Herz J, Hooper LV. Science. 2021 Sep 17;373(6561):eabf9232. doi: 10.1126/science.abf9232. Epub 2021 Sep 17. PubMed 34529485.
Backbone
  Vector backbone: pEZT-BM
  Backbone manufacturer: Ryan Hibbs
  Backbone size w/o insert (bp): 7427
  Total vector size (bp): 20672
  Vector type: Mammalian Expression
Growth in bacteria
  Bacterial resistance: Ampicillin, 100 μg/mL
  Growth temperature: 37°C
  Growth strain: DH5alpha
  Copy number: Unknown
Gene/Insert
  Gene/Insert name: LDL receptor related protein 1 (alt name: LRP1)
  Species: H. sapiens (human)
  Insert size (bp): 13245
  GenBank ID: NM_002332
  Entrez Gene: LRP1 (a.k.a. A2MR, APOER, APR, CD91, IGFBP-3R, IGFBP3R, IGFBP3R1, KPA, LRP, LRP1A, TGFBR5)
  Promoter: CMV
  Tag / fusion protein: No
  Cloning method: Restriction Enzyme; 5′ cloning site NheI (not destroyed); 3′ cloning site Not1 (not destroyed)
  Sequencing primers: 5′ CACTCCCAGTTCAATTAC; 3′ ACAAATTTTGTAATCCAGAGG
Resource information
  A portion of this plasmid was derived from a plasmid made by: Joachim Herz
Terms and licenses: Academic/Nonprofit Terms; Industry Terms: Not Available to Industry
How to cite: hLRP1-pEZT-BM was a gift from Lora Hooper (Addgene plasmid # 177985 ; http://n2t.net/addgene:177985 ; RRID:Addgene_177985)
