[The description below was written by a language model from this plasmid's Addgene catalogue record and pLannotate feature annotations shown in this document.]
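Description:
hLRP1-pEZT-BM is a mammalian expression plasmid of about 20.7 kb that carries the ectodomain of human LRP1 (LDL receptor related protein 1, also known as CD91 or A2MR) in the pEZT-BM backbone. The roughly 13.2 kb insert, corresponding to residues 1–4414, was cloned between NheI and NotI sites that remain intact, and the record lists no tag or fusion partner. Transcription is driven by the CMV immediate-early enhancer and promoter. A chimeric β-globin/immunoglobulin intron lies upstream of the coding sequence, which generally improves mRNA processing and expression. A T7 promoter sits just before the open reading frame. Downstream, a WPRE enhances transcript stability and export, and an SV40 polyadenylation signal terminates the message.

The feature table shows that the backbone is built as a baculovirus transfer (BacMam-type) vector. The expression cassette is flanked by the Tn7L and Tn7R mini-Tn7 ends, together with a gentamicin resistance gene and an mEGFP reporter under the insect-cell p10 promoter with an HSV TK poly(A) signal. This arrangement allows Tn7 transposition of the whole unit into a bacmid. The p10-driven mEGFP can then mark infected insect cells during virus production, and the CMV cassette expresses LRP1 once mammalian cells are transduced. The plasmid can also be transfected directly.

In E. coli it is propagated through a high-copy ColE1/pUC-type origin with ampicillin selection, and an f1 origin is also present. According to the record, the construct is used to produce the full-length LRP1 ectodomain in mammalian cells. The associated study concerns serum amyloid A delivery of retinol to intestinal myeloid cells.
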