Features (pLannotate 1.2.2; 21 found; start..end, strand, type, name):
     12..144     +  intron         chimeric intron: chimera between introns from human β-globin and immunoglobulin heavy chain genes
    189..207     +  promoter       T7 promoter: promoter for bacteriophage T7 RNA polymerase
    212..13453   +  CDS            LRP1: LRP1_HUMAN - Also known as A2MR, APR. Experimental evidence at protein level: Swiss-Prot protein existence level 1. (Microbial infection) Functions as a receptor for Pseudomonas aeruginosa exotoxin A. From Homo sapiens (Human).
  13498..14086   +  misc_feature   WPRE: woodchuck hepatitis virus posttranscriptional regulatory element
  14122..14205   +  CDS            large T antigen (fragment): large T antigen from SV40 (simian virus 40)
  14228..14362   +  polyA_signal   SV40 poly(A) signal: SV40 polyadenylation signal
  14391..14556   -  mobile_element Tn7L: mini-Tn7 element (left end of the Tn7 transposon) Tn7
  14740..15194   +  rep_origin     f1 ori (sequence partly withheld): f1 bacteriophage origin of replication; arrow indicates direction of (+) strand synthesis
  15220..15324   +  promoter       AmpR promoter: bla
  15325..16185   +  CDS            AmpR: β-lactamase; bla; confers resistance to ampicillin, carbenicillin, and related antibiotics
  16356..16944   +  rep_origin     ori: high-copy-number ColE1/pMB1/pBR322/pUC origin of replication
  17130..17181   -  misc_feature   bom (fragment): basis of mobility region from pBR322
  17249..17473   -  mobile_element Tn7R: mini-Tn7 element (right end of the Tn7 transposon) Tn7
  17540..18073   -  CDS            GmR: gentamycin acetyltransferase; aacC1; confers resistance to gentamycin
  18243..18271   -  promoter       Pc promoter: intI1 (promoter lies within the coding sequence); class 1 integron promoter
  18249..18608   -  CDS            YPR2_ECOLX (fragment): Protein predicted: Swiss-Prot protein existence level 4. From Escherichia coli.
  18779..18827   -  polyA_signal   HSV TK poly(A) signal: herpes simplex virus thymidine kinase polyadenylation signal (Cole and Stacy, 1985)
  18912..19625   -  CDS            mEGFP: mEGFP is a basic (constitutively fluorescent) green fluorescent protein published in 2002, derived from Aequorea victoria. It has moderate acid sensitivity.
  19650..19759   -  promoter       p10 promoter: baculovirus promoter for expression in insect cells
  19946..20323   +  enhancer       CMV enhancer: human cytomegalovirus immediate early enhancer
  20325..20524   +  promoter       CMV promoter: human cytomegalovirus (CMV) immediate early promoter
>Addgene plasmid #177985 | hLRP1-pEZT-BM | addgene full sequence | sequence record 350002 | Addgene NGS Result
GCACTGGGCAGGTAAGTATCAAGGTTACAAGACAGGTTTAAGGAGACCAATAGAAACTGGGCTTGTCGAG
ACAGAGAAGACTCTTGCGTTTCTGATAGGCACCTATTGGTCTTACTGACATCCACTTTGCCTTTCTCTCC
ACAGGTGTCCACTCCCAGTTCAATTACAGCTCTTAAGGCTAGAGTACTTAATACGACTCACTATAGGCTA
GATGCTGACCCCGCCGTTGCTCCTGCTGCTGCCCCTGCTCTCAGCTCTGGTCGCGGCGGCTATCGACGCC
CCTAAGACTTGCAGCCCCAAGCAGTTTGCCTGCAGAGATCAAATAACCTGTATCTCAAAGGGCTGGCGGT
GCGACGGTGAGAGGGACTGCCCAGACGGATCTGACGAGGCCCCTGAGATTTGTCCACAGAGTAAGGCCCA
GCGATGCCAGCCAAACGAGCATAACTGCCTGGGTACTGAGCTGTGTGTTCCCATGTCCCGCCTCTGCAAT
GGGGTCCAGGACTGCATGGACGGCTCAGATGAGGGGCCCCACTGCCGAGAGCTCCAAGGCAACTGCTCTC
GCCTGGGCTGCCAGCACCATTGTGTCCCCACACTCGATGGGCCCACCTGCTACTGCAACAGCAGCTTTCA
GCTTCAGGCAGATGGCAAGACCTGCAAAGATTTTGATGAGTGCTCAGTGTACGGCACCTGCAGCCAGCTA
TGCACCAACACAGACGGCTCCTTCATATGTGGCTGTGTTGAAGGATACCTCCTGCAGCCGGATAACCGCT
CCTGCAAGGCCAAGAACGAGCCAGTAGACCGGCCCCCTGTGCTGTTGATAGCCAACTCCCAGAACATCTT
GGCCACGTACCTGAGTGGGGCCCAGGTGTCTACCATCACACCTACGAGCACGCGGCAGACCACAGCCATG
GACTTCAGCTATGCCAACGAGACCGTATGCTGGGTGCATGTTGGGGACAGTGCTGCTCAGACGCAGCTCA
AGTGTGCCCGCATGCCTGGCCTAAAGGGCTTCGTGGATGAGCACACCATCAACATCTCCCTCAGTCTGCA
CCACGTGGAACAGATGGCCATCGACTGGCTGACAGGCAACTTCTACTTTGTGGATGACATCGATGATAGG
ATCTTTGTCTGCAACAGAAATGGGGACACATGTGTCACATTGCTAGACCTGGAACTCTACAACCCCAAGG
GCATTGCCCTGGACCCTGCCATGGGGAAGGTGTTTTTCACTGACTATGGGCAGATCCCAAAGGTGGAACG
CTGTGACATGGATGGGCAGAACCGCACCAAGCTCGTCGACAGCAAGATTGTGTTTCCTCATGGCATCACG
CTGGACCTGGTCAGCCGCCTTGTCTACTGGGCAGATGCCTATCTGGACTATATTGAAGTGGTGGACTATG
AGGGCAAGGGCCGCCAGACCATCATCCAGGGCATCCTGATTGAGCACCTGTACGGCCTGACTGTGTTTGA
GAATTATCTCTATGCCACCAACTCGGACAATGCCAATGCCCAGCAGAAGACGAGTGCGATCCGTGTGAAC
CGCTTTAACAGCACCGAGTACCAGGTTGTCACCCGGGTGGACAAGGGTGGTGCCCTCCACATCTACCACC
AGAGGCGTCAGCCCCGAGTGAGGAGCCATGCCTGTGAAAACGACCAGTATGGGAAGCCGGGTGGCTGCTC
TGACATCTGCCTGCTGGCCAACAGCCACAAGGCGCGGACCTGCCGCTGCCGTTCCGGCTTCAGCCTGGGC
AGTGACGGGAAGTCATGCAAGAAGCCGGAGCATGAGCTGTTCCTCGTGTATGGCAAGGGCCGGCCAGGCA
TCATCCGGGGCATGGATATGGGGGCCAAGGTCCCGGATGAGCACATGATCCCCATTGAAAACCTCATGAA
CCCCCGAGCCCTGGACTTCCACGCTGAGACCGGCTTCATCTACTTTGCCGACACCACCAGCTACCTCATT
GGCCGCCAGAAGATTGATGGCACTGAGCGGGAGACCATCCTGAAGGACGGCATCCACAATGTGGAGGGTG
TGGCCGTGGACTGGATGGGAGACAATCTGTACTGGACGGACGATGGGCCCAAAAAGACAATCAGCGTGGC
CAGGCTGGAGAAAGCTGCTCAGACCCGCAAGACTTTAATCGAGGGCAAAATGACACACCCCAGGGCTATT
GTGGTGGATCCACTCAATGGGTGGATGTACTGGACAGACTGGGAGGAGGACCCCAAGGACAGTCGGCGTG
GGCGGCTGGAGAGGGCGTGGATGGATGGCTCACACCGAGACATCTTTGTCACCTCCAAGACAGTGCTTTG
GCCCAATGGGCTAAGCCTGGACATCCCGGCTGGGCGCCTCTACTGGGTGGATGCCTTCTACGACCGCATC
GAGACGATACTGCTCAATGGCACAGACCGGAAGATTGTGTATGAAGGTCCTGAGCTGAACCACGCCTTTG
GCCTGTGTCACCATGGCAACTACCTCTTCTGGACTGAGTATCGGAGTGGCAGTGTCTACCGCTTGGAACG
GGGTGTAGGAGGCGCACCCCCCACTGTGACCCTTCTGCGCAGTGAGCGGCCCCCCATCTTTGAGATCCGA
ATGTATGATGCCCAGCAGCAGCAAGTTGGCACCAACAAATGCCGGGTGAACAATGGCGGCTGCAGCAGCC
TGTGCTTGGCCACCCCTGGGAGCCGCCAGTGCGCCTGTGCTGAGGACCAGGTGTTGGACGCAGACGGCGT
CACTTGCTTGGCGAACCCATCCTACGTGCCTCCACCCCAGTGCCAGCCAGGCGAGTTTGCCTGTGCCAAC
AGCCGCTGCATCCAGGAGCGCTGGAAGTGTGACGGAGACAACGATTGCCTGGACAACAGTGATGAGGCCC
CAGCCCTCTGCCATCAGCACACCTGCCCCTCGGACCGATTCAAGTGCGAGAACAACCGGTGCATCCCCAA
CCGCTGGCTCTGCGACGGGGACAATGACTGTGGGAACAGTGAAGATGAGTCCAATGCCACTTGTTCAGCC
CGCACCTGCCCCCCCAACCAGTTCTCCTGTGCCAGTGGCCGCTGCATCCCCATCTCCTGGACGTGTGATC
TGGATGACGACTGTGGGGACCGCTCTGATGAGTCTGCTTCGTGTGCCTATCCCACCTGCTTCCCCCTGAC
TCAGTTTACCTGCAACAATGGCAGATGTATCAACATCAACTGGAGATGCGACAATGACAATGACTGTGGG
GACAACAGTGACGAAGCCGGCTGCAGCCACTCCTGTTCTAGCACCCAGTTCAAGTGCAACAGCGGGCGTT
GCATCCCCGAGCACTGGACCTGCGATGGGGACAATGACTGCGGAGACTACAGTGATGAGACACACGCCAA
CTGCACCAACCAGGCCACGAGGCCCCCTGGTGGCTGCCACACTGATGAGTTCCAGTGCCGGCTGGATGGA
CTATGCATCCCCCTGCGGTGGCGCTGCGATGGGGACACTGACTGCATGGACTCCAGCGATGAGAAGAGCT
GTGAGGGAGTGACCCACGTCTGCGATCCCAGTGTCAAGTTTGGCTGCAAGGACTCAGCTCGGTGCATCAG
CAAAGCGTGGGTGTGTGATGGCGACAATGACTGTGAGGATAACTCGGACGAGGAGAACTGCGAGTCCCTG
GCCTGCAGGCCACCCTCGCACCCTTGTGCCAACAACACCTCAGTCTGCCTGCCCCCTGACAAGCTGTGTG
ATGGCAACGACGACTGTGGCGACGGCTCAGATGAGGGCGAGCTCTGTGACCAGTGCTCTCTGAATAACGG
TGGCTGCAGCCACAACTGCTCAGTGGCACCTGGCGAAGGCATTGTGTGTTCCTGCCCTCTGGGCATGGAG
CTGGGGCCCGACAACCACACCTGCCAGATCCAGAGCTACTGTGCCAAGCATCTCAAATGCAGCCAAAAGT
GCGACCAGAACAAGTTCAGCGTGAAGTGCTCCTGCTACGAGGGCTGGGTCCTGGAACCTGACGGCGAGAG
CTGCCGCAGCCTGGACCCCTTCAAGCCGTTCATCATTTTCTCCAACCGCCATGAAATCCGGCGCATCGAT
CTTCACAAAGGAGACTACAGCGTCCTGGTGCCCGGCCTGCGCAACACCATCGCCCTGGACTTCCACCTCA
GCCAGAGCGCCCTCTACTGGACCGACGTGGTGGAGGACAAGATCTACCGCGGGAAGCTGCTGGACAACGG
AGCCCTGACTAGTTTCGAGGTGGTGATTCAGTATGGCCTGGCCACACCCGAGGGCCTGGCTGTAGACTGG
ATTGCAGGCAACATCTACTGGGTGGAGAGTAACCTGGATCAGATCGAGGTGGCCAAGCTGGATGGGACCC
TCCGGACCACCCTGCTGGCCGGTGACATTGAGCACCCAAGGGCAATCGCACTGGATCCCCGGGATGGGAT
CCTGTTTTGGACAGACTGGGATGCCAGCCTGCCCCGCATTGAGGCAGCCTCCATGAGTGGGGCTGGGCGC
CGCACCGTGCACCGGGAGACCGGCTCTGGGGGCTGGCCCAACGGGCTCACCGTGGACTACCTGGAGAAGC
GCATCCTTTGGATTGACGCCAGGTCAGATGCCATTTACTCAGCCCGTTACGACGGCTCTGGCCACATGGA
GGTGCTTCGGGGACACGAGTTCCTGTCGCACCCGTTTGCAGTGACGCTGTACGGGGGGGAGGTCTACTGG
ACTGACTGGCGAACAAACACACTGGCTAAGGCCAACAAGTGGACCGGCCACAATGTCACCGTGGTACAGA
GGACCAACACCCAGCCCTTTGACCTGCAGGTGTACCACCCCTCCCGCCAGCCCATGGCTCCCAATCCCTG
TGAGGCCAATGGGGGCCAGGGCCCCTGCTCCCACCTGTGTCTCATCAACTACAACCGGACCGTGTCCTGC
GCCTGCCCCCACCTCATGAAGCTCCACAAGGACAACACCACCTGCTATGAGTTTAAGAAGTTCCTGCTGT
ACGCACGTCAGATGGAGATCCGAGGTGTGGACCTGGATGCTCCCTACTACAACTACATCATCTCCTTCAC
GGTGCCCGACATCGACAACGTCACAGTGCTAGACTACGATGCCCGCGAGCAGCGTGTGTACTGGTCTGAC
GTGCGGACACAGGCCATCAAGCGGGCCTTCATCAACGGCACAGGCGTGGAGACAGTCGTCTCTGCAGACT
TGCCAAATGCCCACGGGCTGGCTGTGGACTGGGTCTCCCGAAACCTGTTCTGGACAAGCTATGACACCAA
TAAGAAGCAGATCAATGTGGCCCGGCTGGATGGCTCCTTCAAGAACGCAGTGGTGCAGGGCCTGGAGCAG
CCCCATGGCCTTGTCGTCCACCCTCTGCGTGGGAAGCTCTACTGGACCGATGGTGACAACATCAGCATGG
CCAACATGGATGGCAGCAATCGCACCCTGCTCTTCAGTGGCCAGAAGGGCCCCGTGGGCCTGGCTATTGA
CTTCCCTGAAAGCAAACTCTACTGGATCAGCTCCGGGAACCATACCATCAACCGCTGCAACCTGGATGGG
AGTGGGCTGGAGGTCATCGATGCCATGCGGAGCCAGCTGGGCAAGGCCACCGCCCTGGCCATCATGGGGG
ACAAGCTGTGGTGGGCTGATCAGGTGTCGGAAAAGATGGGCACATGCAGCAAGGCTGACGGCTCGGGCTC
CGTGGTCCTTCGGAACAGCACCACCCTGGTGATGCACATGAAGGTCTATGACGAGAGCATCCAGCTGGAC
CATAAGGGCACCAACCCCTGCAGTGTCAACAACGGTGACTGCTCCCAGCTCTGCCTGCCCACGTCAGAGA
CGACCCGCTCCTGCATGTGCACAGCCGGCTATAGCCTCCGGAGTGGCCAGCAGGCCTGCGAGGGCGTAGG
TTCCTTTCTCCTGTACTCTGTGCATGAGGGAATCAGGGGAATTCCCCTGGATCCCAATGACAAGTCAGAT
GCCCTGGTCCCAGTGTCCGGGACCTCGCTGGCTGTCGGCATCGACTTCCACGCTGAAAATGACACCATCT
ACTGGGTGGACATGGGCCTGAGCACGATCAGCCGGGCCAAGCGGGACCAGACGTGGCGTGAAGACGTGGT
GACCAATGGCATTGGCCGTGTGGAGGGCATTGCAGTGGACTGGATCGCAGGCAACATCTACTGGACAGAC
CAGGGCTTTGATGTCATCGAGGTCGCCCGGCTCAATGGCTCCTTCCGCTACGTGGTGATCTCCCAGGGTC
TAGACAAGCCCCGGGCCATCACCGTCCACCCGGAGAAAGGGTACTTGTTCTGGACTGAGTGGGGTCAGTA
TCCGCGTATTGAGCGGTCTCGGCTAGATGGCACGGAGCGTGTGGTGCTGGTCAACGTCAGCATCAGCTGG
CCCAACGGCATCTCAGTGGACTACCAGGATGGGAAGCTGTACTGGTGCGATGCACGGACAGACAAGATTG
AACGGATCGACCTGGAGACAGGTGAGAACCGCGAGGTGGTTCTGTCCAGCAACAACATGGACATGTTTTC
AGTGTCTGTGTTTGAGGATTTCATCTACTGGAGTGACAGGACTCATGCCAACGGCTCTATCAAGCGCGGG
AGCAAAGACAATGCCACAGACTCCGTGCCCCTGCGAACCGGCATCGGCGTCCAGCTTAAAGACATCAAAG
TCTTCAACCGGGACCGGCAGAAAGGCACCAACGTGTGCGCGGTGGCCAATGGCGGGTGCCAGCAGCTGTG
CCTGTACCGGGGCCGTGGGCAGCGGGCCTGCGCCTGTGCCCACGGGATGCTGGCTGAAGACGGAGCATCG
TGCCGCGAGTATGCCGGCTACCTGCTCTACTCAGAGCGCACCATTCTCAAGAGTATCCACCTGTCGGATG
AGCGCAACCTCAATGCGCCCGTGCAGCCCTTCGAGGACCCTGAGCACATGAAGAACGTCATCGCCCTGGC
CTTTGACTACCGGGCAGGCACCTCTCCGGGCACCCCCAATCGCATCTTCTTCAGCGACATCCACTTTGGG
AACATCCAACAGATCAACGACGATGGCTCCAGGAGGATCACCATTGTGGAAAACGTGGGCTCCGTGGAAG
GCCTGGCCTATCACCGTGGCTGGGACACTCTCTATTGGACAAGCTACACGACATCCACCATCACGCGCCA
CACAGTGGACCAGACCCGCCCAGGGGCCTTCGAGCGTGAGACCGTCATCACTATGTCTGGAGATGACCAC
CCACGGGCCTTCGTTTTGGACGAGTGCCAGAACCTCATGTTCTGGACCAACTGGAATGAGCAGCATCCCA
GCATCATGCGGGCGGCGCTCTCGGGAGCCAATGTCCTGACCCTTATCGAGAAGGACATCCGTACCCCCAA
TGGCCTGGCCATCGACCACCGTGCCGAGAAGCTCTACTTCTCTGACGCCACCCTGGACAAGATCGAGCGG
TGCGAGTATGACGGCTCCCACCGCTATGTGATCCTAAAGTCAGAGCCTGTCCACCCCTTCGGGCTGGCCG
TGTATGGGGAGCACATTTTCTGGACTGACTGGGTGCGGCGGGCAGTGCAGCGGGCCAACAAGCACGTGGG
CAGCAACATGAAGCTGCTGCGCGTGGACATCCCCCAGCAGCCCATGGGCATCATCGCCGTGGCCAACGAC
ACCAACAGCTGTGAACTCTCTCCATGCCGAATCAACAACGGTGGCTGCCAGGACCTGTGTCTGCTCACTC
ACCAGGGCCATGTCAACTGCTCATGCCGAGGGGGCCGAATCCTCCAGGATGACCTCACCTGCCGAGCGGT
GAATTCCTCTTGCCGAGCACAAGATGAGTTTGAGTGTGCCAATGGCGAGTGCATCAACTTCAGCCTGACC
TGCGACGGCGTCCCCCACTGCAAGGACAAGTCCGATGAGAAGCCATCCTACTGCAACTCCCGCCGCTGCA
AGAAGACTTTCCGGCAGTGCAGCAATGGGCGCTGTGTGTCCAACATGCTGTGGTGCAACGGGGCCGACGA
CTGTGGGGATGGCTCTGACGAGATCCCTTGCAACAAGACAGCCTGTGGTGTGGGCGAGTTCCGCTGCCGG
GACGGGACCTGCATCGGGAACTCCAGCCGCTGCAACCAGTTTGTGGATTGTGAGGACGCCTCAGATGAGA
TGAACTGCAGTGCCACCGACTGCAGCAGCTACTTCCGCCTGGGCGTGAAGGGCGTGCTCTTCCAGCCCTG
CGAGCGGACCTCACTCTGCTACGCACCCAGCTGGGTGTGTGATGGCGCCAATGACTGTGGGGACTACAGT
GATGAGCGCGACTGCCCAGGTGTGAAACGCCCCAGATGCCCTCTGAATTACTTCGCCTGCCCTAGTGGGC
GCTGCATCCCCATGAGCTGGACGTGTGACAAAGAGGATGACTGTGAACATGGCGAGGACGAGACCCACTG
CAACAAGTTCTGCTCAGAGGCCCAGTTTGAGTGCCAGAACCATCGCTGCATCTCCAAGCAGTGGCTGTGT
GACGGCAGCGATGACTGTGGGGATGGCTCAGACGAGGCTGCTCACTGTGAAGGCAAGACGTGCGGCCCCT
CCTCCTTCTCCTGCCCTGGCACCCACGTGTGCGTCCCCGAGCGCTGGCTCTGTGACGGTGACAAAGACTG
TGCTGATGGTGCAGACGAGAGCATCGCAGCTGGTTGCTTGTACAACAGCACTTGTGACGACCGTGAGTTC
ATGTGCCAGAACCGCCAGTGCATCCCCAAGCACTTCGTGTGTGACCACGACCGTGACTGTGCAGATGGCT
CTGATGAGTCCCCCGAGTGTGAGTACCCGACCTGTGGCCCCAGTGAGTTCCGCTGTGCCAATGGGCGCTG
TCTGAGCTCCCGCCAGTGGGAGTGTGATGGCGAGAATGACTGCCACGACCAGAGTGACGAGGCTCCCAAG
AACCCACACTGCACCAGCCCAGAGCACAAGTGCAATGCCTCGTCACAGTTCCTGTGCAGCAGTGGGCGCT
GTGTGGCTGAGGCACTGCTCTGCAACGGCCAGGATGACTGTGGCGACAGCTCGGACGAGCGTGGCTGCCA
CATCAATGAGTGTCTCAGCCGCAAGCTCAGTGGCTGCAGCCAGGACTGTGAGGACCTCAAGATCGGCTTC
AAGTGCCGCTGTCGCCCTGGCTTCCGGCTGAAGGATGACGGCCGGACGTGTGCTGATGTGGACGAGTGCA
GCACCACCTTCCCCTGCAGCCAGCGCTGCATCAACACCCATGGCAGCTATAAGTGTCTGTGTGTGGAGGG
CTATGCACCCCGCGGCGGCGACCCCCACAGCTGCAAGGCTGTGACTGACGAGGAACCGTTTCTGATCTTC
GCCAACCGGTACTACCTGCGCAAGCTCAACCTGGACGGGTCCAACTACACGTTACTTAAGCAGGGCCTGA
ACAACGCCGTTGCCTTGGATTTTGACTACCGAGAGCAGATGATCTACTGGACAGATGTGACCACCCAGGG
CAGCATGATCCGAAGGATGCACCTTAACGGGAGCAATGTGCAGGTCCTACACCGTACAGGCCTCAGCAAC
CCCGATGGGCTGGCTGTGGACTGGGTGGGTGGCAACCTGTACTGGTGCGACAAAGGCCGGGACACCATCG
AGGTGTCCAAGCTCAATGGGGCCTATCGGACGGTGCTGGTCAGCTCTGGCCTCCGTGAGCCCAGGGCTCT
GGTGGTGGATGTGCAGAATGGGTACCTGTACTGGACAGACTGGGGTGACCATTCACTGATCGGCCGCATC
GGCATGGATGGGTCCAGCCGCAGCGTCATCGTGGACACCAAGATCACATGGCCCAATGGCCTGACGCTGG
ACTATGTCACTGAGCGCATCTACTGGGCCGACGCCCGCGAGGACTACATTGAATTTGCCAGCCTGGATGG
CTCCAATCGCCACGTTGTGCTGAGCCAGGACATCCCGCACATCTTTGCACTGACCCTGTTTGAGGACTAC
GTCTACTGGACCGACTGGGAAACAAAGTCCATTAACCGAGCCCACAAGACCACGGGCACCAACAAAACGC
TCCTCATCAGCACGCTGCACCGGCCCATGGACCTGCATGTCTTCCATGCCCTGCGCCAGCCAGACGTGCC
CAATCACCCCTGCAAGGTCAACAATGGTGGCTGCAGCAACCTGTGCCTGCTGTCCCCCGGGGGAGGGCAC
AAATGTGCCTGCCCCACCAACTTCTACCTGGGCAGCGATGGGCGCACCTGTGTGTCCAACTGCACGGCTA
GCCAGTTTGTATGCAAGAACGACAAGTGCATCCCCTTCTGGTGGAAGTGTGACACCGAGGACGACTGCGG
GGACCACTCAGACGAGCCCCCGGACTGCCCTGAGTTCAAGTGCCGGCCCGGACAGTTCCAGTGCTCCACA
GGTATCTGCACAAACCCTGCCTTCATCTGCGATGGCGACAATGACTGCCAGGACAACAGTGACGAGGCCA
ACTGTGACATCCACGTCTGCTTGCCCAGTCAGTTCAAATGCACCAACACCAACCGCTGTATTCCCGGCAT
CTTCCGCTGCAATGGGCAGGACAACTGCGGAGATGGGGAGGATGAGAGGGACTGCCCCGAGGTGACCTGC
GCCCCCAACCAGTTCCAGTGCTCCATTACCAAACGGTGCATCCCCCGGGTCTGGGTCTGCGACCGGGACA
ATGACTGTGTGGATGGCAGTGATGAGCCCGCCAACTGCACCCAGATGACCTGTGGTGTGGACGAGTTCCG
CTGCAAGGATTCGGGCCGCTGCATCCCAGCGCGTTGGAAGTGTGACGGAGAGGATGACTGTGGGGATGGC
TCGGATGAGCCCAAGGAAGAGTGTGATGAACGCACCTGTGAGCCATACCAGTTCCGCTGCAAGAACAACC
GCTGCGTGCCCGGCCGCTGGCAGTGCGACTACGACAACGATTGCGGTGACAACTCCGATGAAGAGAGCTG
CACCCCTCGGCCCTGCTCCGAGAGTGAGTTCTCCTGTGCCAACGGCCGCTGCATCGCGGGGCGCTGGAAA
TGCGATGGAGACCACGACTGCGCGGACGGCTCGGACGAGAAAGACTGCACCCCCCGCTGTGACATGGACC
AGTTCCAGTGCAAGAGCGGCCACTGCATCCCCCTGCGCTGGCGCTGTGACGCAGACGCCGACTGCATGGA
CGGCAGCGACGAGGAGGCCTGCGGCACTGGCGTGCGGACCTGCCCCCTGGACGAGTTCCAGTGCAACAAC
ACCTTGTGCAAGCCGCTGGCCTGGAAGTGCGATGGCGAGGATGACTGTGGGGACAACTCAGATGAGAACC
CCGAGGAGTGTGCCCGGTTCGTGTGCCCTCCCAACCGGCCCTTCCGTTGCAAGAATGACCGCGTCTGTCT
GTGGATCGGGCGCCAATGCGATGGCACGGACAACTGTGGGGATGGGACTGATGAAGAGGACTGTGAGCCC
CCCACAGCCCACACCACCCACTGCAAAGACAAGAAGGAGTTTCTGTGCCGGAACCAGCGCTGCCTCTCCT
CCTCCCTGCGCTGCAACATGTTCGATGACTGCGGGGACGGCTCTGACGAGGAGGACTGCAGCATCGACCC
CAAGCTGACCAGCTGCGCCACCAATGCCAGCATCTGTGGGGACGAGGCACGCTGCGTGCGCACCGAGAAA
GCGGCCTACTGTGCCTGCCGCTCGGGCTTCCACACCGTGCCCGGCCAGCCCGGATGCCAAGACATCAACG
AGTGCCTGCGCTTCGGCACCTGCTCCCAGCTCTGCAACAACACCAAGGGCGGCCACCTCTGCAGCTGCGC
TCGGAACTTCATGAAGACGCACAACACCTGCAAGGCCGAAGGCTCTGAGTACCAGGTCCTGTACATCGCT
GATGACAATGAGATCCGCAGCCTGTTCCCCGGCCACCCCCATTCGGCTTACGAGCAGGCATTCCAGGGTG
ACGAGAGTGTCCGCATTGATGCTATGGATGTCCATGTCAAGGCTGGCCGTGTCTATTGGACCAACTGGCA
CACGGGCACCATCTCCTACCGCAGCCTGCCACCTGCTGCGCCTCCTACCACTTCCAACCGCCACCGGCGA
CAGATTGACCGGGGTGTCACCCACCTCAACATTTCAGGGCTGAAGATGCCCAGAGGCATCGCCATCGACT
GGGTGGCCGGAAACGTGTACTGGACCGACTCGGGCCGAGATGTGATTGAGGTGGCGCAGATGAAGGGCGA
GAACCGCAAGACGCTCATCTCGGGCATGATTGACGAGCCCCACGCCATTGTGGTGGACCCACTGAGGGGG
ACCATGTACTGGTCAGACTGGGGCAACCACCCCAAGATTGAGACGGCAGCGATGGATGGGACGCTTCGGG
AGACACTGGTGCAGGACAACATTCAGTGGCCCACAGGCCTGGCCGTGGATTATCACAATGAGCGGCTGTA
CTGGGCAGACGCCAAGCTTTCAGTCATCGGCAGCATCCGGCTCAATGGCACGGACCCCATTGTGGCTGCT
GACAGCAAACGAGGCCTAAGTCACCCCTTCAGCATCGACGTCTTTGAGGATTACATCTATGGTGTCACCT
ACATCAATAATCGTGTCTTCAAGATCCATAAGTTTGGCCACAGCCCCTTGGTCAACCTGACAGGGGGCCT
GAGCCACGCCTCTGACGTGGTCCTTTACCATCAGCACAAGCAGCCCGAAGTGACCAACCCATGTGACCGC
AAGAAATGCGAGTGGCTCTGCCTGCTGAGCCCCAGTGGGCCTGTCTGCACCTGTCCCAATGGGAAGCGGC
TGGACAACGGCACATGCGTGCCTGTGCCCTCTCCAACGCCCCCCCCAGATGCTCCCCGGCCTGGAACCTG
TAACCTGCAGTGCTTCAACGGTGGCAGCTGTTTCCTCAATGCACGGAGGCAGCCCAAGTGCCGCTGCCAA
CCCCGCTACACGGGTGACAAGTGTGAACTGGACCAGTGCTGGGAGCACTGTCGCAATGGGGGCACCTGTG
CTGCCTCCCCCTCTGGCATGCCCACGTGCCGGTGCCCCACGGGCTTCACGGGCCCCAAATGCACCCAGCA
GGTGTGTGCGGGCTACTGTGCCAACAACAGCACCTGCACTGTCAACCAGGGCAACCAGCCCCAGTGCCGA
TGCCTACCCGGCTTCCTGGGCGACCGCTGCCAGTACCGGCAGTGCTCTGGCTACTGTGAGAACTTTGGCA
CATGCCAGATGGCTGCTGATGGCTCCCGACAATGCCGCTGCACTGCCTACTTTGAGGGATCGAGGTGTGA
GGTGAACAAGTGCAGCCGCTGTCTCGAAGGGGCCTGTGTGGTCAACAAGCAGAGTGGGGATGTCACCTGC
AACTGCACGGATGGCCGGGTGGCCCCCAGCTGTCTGACCTGCGTCGGCCACTGCAGCAATGGCGGCTCCT
GTACCATGAACAGCAAAATGATGCCTGAGTGCCAGTGCCCACCCCACATGACAGGGCCCCGGTGTGAGGA
GCACGTCTTCAGCTGATCGAGGCGGCCGCGACTGCAGGGATCCGAGGTACCAAGCTTAATCAACCTCTGG
ATTACAAAATTTGTGAAAGATTGACTGGTATTCTTAACTATGTTGCTCCTTTTACGCTATGTGAATACGC
TGCTTTAATGCCTTTGTATCATGCTATTGCTTCCCGTATGGCTTTCATTTTCTCCTCCTTGTATAAATCC
TGGTTGCTGTCTCTTTATGAGGAGTTGTGGCCCGTTGTCAGGCAACGTGGCGTGGTGTGCACTGTGTTTG
CTGACGCAACCCCCACTGGTTGGGGCATTGCCACCACCTGTCAGCTCCTTTCCGGGACTTTCGCTTTCCC
CCTCCCTATTGCCACGGCGGAACTCATCGCCGCCTGCCTTGCCCGCTGCTGGACAGGGGCTCGGCTGTTG
GGCACTGACAATTCCGTGGTGTTGTCGGGGAAGCTGACGTCCTTTCCATGGCTGCTCGCCTGTGTTGCCA
CCTGGATTCTGCGCGGGACGTCCTTCTGCTACGTCCCTTCGGCCCTCAATCCAGCGGACCTTCCTTCCCG
CGGCCTGCTGCCGGCTCTGCGGCCTCTTCCGCGTCTTCGCCTTCGCCCTCAGACGAGTCGGATCTCCCTT
TGGGCCGCCTCCCCGCCTGCAGTCTGACAAGCTTGTCGAGAAGTACTAGAGGATCATAATCAGCCATACC
ACATTTGTAGAGGTTTTACTTGCTTTAAAAAACCTCCCACACCTCCCCCTGAACCTGAAACATAAAATGA
ATGCAATTGTTGTTGTTAACTTGTTTATTGCAGCTTATAATGGTTACAAATAAAGCAATAGCATCACAAA
TTTCACAAATAAAGCATTTTTTTCACTGCATTCTAGTTGTGGTTTGTCCAAACTCATCAATGTATCTTAT
CATGTCTGGATCTGATCACTGCTTGAGCCTAGGAGATCCGAACCAGATAAGTGAAATCTAGTTCCAAACT
ATTTTGTCATTTTTAATTTTCGTATTAGCTTACGACGCTACACCCAGTTCCCATCTATTTTGTCACTCTT
CCCTAAATAATCCTTAAAAACTCCATTTCCACCCCTCCCAGTTCCCAACTATTTTGTCCGCCCACAGCGG
GGCATTTTTCTTCCTGTTATGTTTTTAATCAAACATCCTGCCAACTCCATGTGACAAACCGTCATCTTCG
GCTACTTTTTCTCTGTCACAGAATGAAAATTTTTCTGTCATCTCTTCGTTATTAATGTTTGTAATTGACT
GAATATCAACGCTTATTTGCAGCCTGAATGGCGAATGGG
[124 nt withheld, positions 14740-14863]
C
[91 nt withheld, positions 14865-14955]
A
[49 nt withheld, positions 14957-15005]
CCTTTGACGTTGGAGTCCACGTTCTT
[37 nt withheld, positions 15032-15068]
ACCCTATCTCGGTCTATTCTTTTGATTTATAAGGGATTTTGCCGATTTCGGCCTATTGGTTAAAAAATGA
GCTGATTTAACAAAAATTTAACGCGAATTTTAACAAAATATTAACGCTTACAATTTAGGTGGCACTTTTC
GGGGAAATGTGCGCGGAACCCCTATTTGTTTATTTTTCTAAATACATTCAAATATGTATCCGCTCATGAG
ACAATAACCCTGATAAATGCTTCAATAATATTGAAAAAGGAAGAGTATGAGTATTCAACATTTCCGTGTC
GCCCTTATTCCCTTTTTTGCGGCATTTTGCCTTCCTGTTTTTGCTCACCCAGAAACGCTGGTGAAAGTAA
AAGATGCTGAAGATCAGTTGGGTGCACGAGTGGGTTACATCGAACTGGATCTCAACAGCGGTAAGATCCT
TGAGAGTTTTCGCCCCGAAGAACGTTTTCCAATGATGAGCACTTTTAAAGTTCTGCTATGTGGCGCGGTA
TTATCCCGTATTGACGCCGGGCAAGAGCAACTCGGTCGCCGCATACACTATTCTCAGAATGACTTGGTTG
AGTACTCACCAGTCACAGAAAAGCATCTTACGGATGGCATGACAGTAAGAGAATTATGCAGTGCTGCCAT
AACCATGAGTGATAACACTGCGGCCAACTTACTTCTGACAACGATCGGAGGACCGAAGGAGCTAACCGCT
TTTTTGCACAACATGGGGGATCATGTAACTCGCCTTGATCGTTGGGAACCGGAGCTGAATGAAGCCATAC
CAAACGACGAGCGTGACACCACGATGCCTGTAGCAATGGCAACAACGTTGCGCAAACTATTAACTGGCGA
ACTACTTACTCTAGCTTCCCGGCAACAATTAATAGACTGGATGGAGGCGGATAAAGTTGCAGGACCACTT
CTGCGCTCGGCCCTTCCGGCTGGCTGGTTTATTGCTGATAAATCTGGAGCCGGTGAGCGTGGGTCTCGCG
GTATCATTGCAGCACTGGGGCCAGATGGTAAGCCCTCCCGTATCGTAGTTATCTACACGACGGGGAGTCA
GGCAACTATGGATGAACGAAATAGACAGATCGCTGAGATAGGTGCCTCACTGATTAAGCATTGGTAACTG
TCAGACCAAGTTTACTCATATATACTTTAGATTGATTTAAAACTTCATTTTTAATTTAAAAGGATCTAGG
TGAAGATCCTTTTTGATAATCTCATGACCAAAATCCCTTAACGTGAGTTTTCGTTCCACTGAGCGTCAGA
CCCCGTAGAAAAGATCAAAGGATCTTCTTGAGATCCTTTTTTTCTGCGCGTAATCTGCTGCTTGCAAACA
AAAAAACCACCGCTACCAGCGGTGGTTTGTTTGCCGGATCAAGAGCTACCAACTCTTTTTCCGAAGGTAA
CTGGCTTCAGCAGAGCGCAGATACCAAATACTGTTCTTCTAGTGTAGCCGTAGTTAGGCCACCACTTCAA
GAACTCTGTAGCACCGCCTACATACCTCGCTCTGCTAATCCTGTTACCAGTGGCTGCTGCCAGTGGCGAT
AAGTCGTGTCTTACCGGGTTGGACTCAAGACGATAGTTACCGGATAAGGCGCAGCGGTCGGGCTGAACGG
GGGGTTCGTGCACACAGCCCAGCTTGGAGCGAACGACCTACACCGAACTGAGATACCTACAGCGTGAGCT
ATGAGAAAGCGCCACGCTTCCCGAAGGGAGAAAGGCGGACAGGTATCCGGTAAGCGGCAGGGTCGGAACA
GGAGAGCGCACGAGGGAGCTTCCAGGGGGAAACGCCTGGTATCTTTATAGTCCTGTCGGGTTTCGCCACC
TCTGACTTGAGCGTCGATTTTTGTGATGCTCGTCAGGGGGGCGGAGCCTATGGAAAAACGCCAGCAACGC
GGCCTTTTTACGGTTCCTGGCCTTTTGCTGGCCTTTTGCTCACATGTTCTTTCCTGCGTTATCCCCTGAT
TCTGTGGATAACCGTATTACCGCCTTTGAGTGAGCTGATACCGCTCGCCGCAGCCGAACGACCGAGCGCA
GCGAGTCAGTGAGCGAGGAAGCGGAAGAGCGCCTGATGCGGTATTTTCTCCTTACGCATCTGTGCGGTAT
TTCACACCGCATAGACCAGCCGCGTAACCTGGCAAAATCGGTTACGGTTGAGTAATAAATGGATGCCCTG
CGTAAGCGGGTGTGGGCGGACAATAAAGTCTTAAACTGAACAAAATAGATCTAAACTATGACAATAAAGT
CTTAAACTAGACAGAATAGTTGTAAACTGAAATCAGTCCAGTTATGCTGTGAAAAAGCATACTGGACTTT
TGTTATGGCTAAAGCAAACTCTTCATTTTCTGAAGTGCAAATTGCCCGTCGTATTAAAGAGGGGCGTGGC
CAAGGGCATGGTAAAGACTATATTCGCGGCGTTGTGACAATTTACCGAACAACTCCGCGGCCGGGAAGCC
GATCTCGGCTTGAACGAATTGTTAGGTGGCGGTACTTGGGTCGATATCAAAGTGCATCACTTCTTCCCGT
ATGCCCAACTTTGTATAGAGAGCCACTGCGGGATCGTCACCGTAATCTGCTTGCACGTAGATCACATAAG
CACCAAGCGCGTTGGCCTCATGCTTGAGGAGATTGATGAGCGCGGTGGCAATGCCCTGCCTCCGGTGCTC
GCCGGAGACTGCGAGATCATAGATATAGATCTCACTACGCGGCTGCTCAAACTTGGGCAGAACGTAAGCC
GCGAGAGCGCCAACAACCGCTTCTTGGTCGAAGGCAGCAAGCGCGATGAATGTCTTACTACGGAGCAAGT
TCCCGAGGTAATCGGAGTCCGGCTGATGTTGGGAGTAGGTGGCTACGTCTCCGAACTCACGACCGAAAAG
ATCAAGAGCAGCCCGCATGGATTTGACTTGGTCAGGGCCGAGCCTACATGTGCGAATGATGCCCATACTT
GAGCCACCTAACTTTGTTTTAGGGCGACTGCCCTGCTGCGTAACATCGTTGCTGCTGCGTAACATCAAAC
ATCGACCCACGGCGTAACGCGCTTGCTGCTTGGATGCCCGAGGCATAGACTGTACAAAAAAACAGTCATA
ACAAGCCATGAAAACCGCCACTGCGCCGTTACCACCGCTGCGTTCGGTCAAGGTTCTGGACCAGTTGCGT
GAGCGCATACGCTACTTGCATTACAGTTTACGAACCGAACAGGCTTATGTCAACTGGGTTCGTGCCTTCA
TCCGTTTCCACGGTGTGCGTCACCCGGCAACCTTGGGCAGCAGCGAAGTCGAGGCATTTCTGTCCTGGCT
GGCGAACGAGCGCAAGGTTTCGGTCTCCACGCATCGTCAGGCATTGGCGGCCTTGCTGTTCTTCTACGGC
AAGGTGCTGTGCACGGATCTGCCCTTGCTTCAGGAGATCGGTAGACCTCGGCCGTCGCGGCGCTTGCCGG
TGGTGCTGACCCCGGATGAAGTGGTTCGCATCCTCGGTTTTCTGGAAGGCGAGCATCGTTTGTTCGCCCA
GGACTCTAGCTATAGTTCTAGTGGTTGGCTACGTACCCGTAGTGGCTATGGCAGGGCTTGCCGCCCCGAC
GTTGGCTGCGAGCCCTGGGCCTTCACCCGAACTTGGGGGTTGGGGTGGGGAAAAGGAAGAAACGCGGGCG
TATTGGTCCCAATGGGGTCTCGGTGGGGTATCGACAGAGTGCCAGCCCTGGGACCGAACCCCGCGTTTAT
GAACAAACGACCCAACACCCGTGCGTTTTATTCTGTCTTTTTATTGCCGTCATAGCGCGGGTTCCTTCCG
GTATTGTCTCCTTCCGTGTTTCAGTTAGCCTCCCCCATCTCCCGGTTCCGCATGCTATGCATCCTTGTAC
AGCTCGTCCATGCCGAGAGTGATCCCGGCGGCGGTCACGAACTCCAGCAGGACCATGTGATCGCGCTTCT
CGTTGGGGTCTTTGCTCAGCTTGGACTGGGTGCTCAGGTAGTGGTTGTCGGGCAGCAGCACGGGGCCGTC
GCCGATGGGGGTGTTCTGCTGGTAGTGGTCGGCGAGCTGCACGCTGCCGTCCTCGATGTTGTGGCGGATC
TTGAAGTTCACCTTGATGCCGTTCTTCTGCTTGTCGGCCATGATATAGACGTTGTGGCTGTTGTAGTTGT
ACTCCAGCTTGTGCCCCAGGATGTTGCCGTCCTCCTTGAAGTCGATGCCCTTCAGCTCGATGCGGTTCAC
CAGGGTGTCGCCCTCGAACTTCACCTCGGCGCGGGTCTTGTAGTTGCCGTCGTCCTTGAAGAAGATGGTG
CGCTCCTGGACGTAGCCTTCGGGCATGGCGGACTTGAAGAAGTCGTGCTGCTTCATGTGGTCGGGGTAGC
GGCTGAAGCACTGCACGCCGTAGGTCAGGGTGGTCACGAGGGTGGGCCAGGGCACGGGCAGCTTGCCGGT
GGTGCAGATGAACTTCAGGGTCAGCTTGCCGTAGGTGGCATCGCCCTCGCCCTCGCCGGACACGCTGAAC
TTGTGGCCGTTTACGTCGCCGTCCAGCTCGACCAGGATGGGCACCACCCCGGTGAACAGCTCCTCGCCCT
TGCTCACCGGGTGATCAAGTCTTCGTCGAGTGATTGTAAATAAAATGTAATTTACAGTATAGTATTTTAA
TTAATATACAAATGATTTGATAATAATTCTTATTTAACTATAATATATTGTGTTGGGTTGAATTAAAGGT
CCGTATACTCCGGAATATTAATAGGATCCCGGTCCGAGCGCGCGGAATTCAATATTGGCCATTAGCCATA
TTATTCATTGGTTATATAGCATAAATCAATATTGGCTATTGGCCATTGCATACGTTGTATCTATATCATA
ATATGTACATTTATATTGGCTCATGTCCAATATGACCGCCATGTTGGCATTGATTATTGACTAGTTATTA
ATAGTAATCAATTACGGGGTCATTAGTTCATAGCCCATATATGGAGTTCCGCGTTACATAACTTACGGTA
AATGGCCCGCCTGGCTGACCGCCCAACGACCCCCGCCCATTGACGTCAATAATGACGTATGTTCCCATAG
TAACGCCAATAGGGACTTTCCATTGACGTCAATGGGTGGAGTATTTACGGTAAACTGCCCACTTGGCAGT
ACATCAAGTGTATCATATGCCAAGTCCGCCCCCTATTGACGTCAATGACGGTAAATGGCCCGCCTGGCAT
TATGCCCAGTACATGACCTTACGGGACTTTCCTACTTGGCAGTACATCTACGTATTAGTCATCGCTATTA
CCATGGTGATGCGGTTTTGGCAGTACACCAATGGGCGTGGATAGCGGTTTGACTCACGGGGATTTCCAAG
TCTCCACCCCATTGACGTCAATGGGAGTTTGTTTTGGCACCAAAATCAACGGGACTTTCCAAAATGTCGT
AATAACCCCGCCCCGTTGACGCAAATGGGCGGTAGGCGTGTACGGTGGGAGGTCTATATAAGCAGAGCTC
GTTTAGTGAACCGTCAGATCACTAGAAGCTTTATTGCGGTAGTTTATCACAGTTAAATTGCTAACGCAGT
CAGTGCTTCTGACACAACAGTCTCGAACTTAAGCTGCAGAAGTTGGTCGTGAG
